>Addgene plasmid #231672 | Flag-ZDHHC24 | addgene full sequence | sequence record 462863 | Addgene NGS Result
CCATTCGCCATTCAGGCTGCGCAACTGTTGGGAAGGGCGATCGGTGCGGGCCTCTTCGCTATTACGCCAG
CTGGCGAAAGGGGGATGTGCTGCAAGGCGATTAAGTTGGGTAACGCCAGGGTTTTCCCAGTCACGACGTT
GTAAAACGACGGCCAGTGCCAAGCTGATCTATACATTGAATCAATATTGGCAATTAGCCATATTAGTCAT
TGGTTATATAGCATAAATCAATATTGGCTATTGGCCATTGCATACGTTGTATCTATATCATAATATGTAC
ATTTATATTGGCTCATGTCCAATATGACCGCCATGTTGACATTGATTATTGACTAGTTATTAATAGTAAT
CAATTACGGGGTCATTAGTTCATAGCCCATATATGGAGTTCCGCGTTACATAACTTACGGTAAATGGCCC
GCCTGGCTGACCGCCCAACGACCCCCGCCCATTGACGTCAATAATGACGTATGTTCCCATAGTAACGCCA
ATAGGGACTTTCCATTGACGTCAATGGGTGGAGTATTTACGGTAAACTGCCCACTTGGCAGTACATCAAG
TGTATCATATGCCAAGTCCGCCCCCTATTGACGTCAATGACGGTAAATGGCCCGCCTGGCATTATGCCCA
GTACATGACCTTACGGGACTTTCCTACTTGGCAGTACATCTACGTATTAGTCATCGCTATTACCATGGTG
ATGCGGTTTTGGCAGTACACCAATGGGCGTGGATAGCGGTTTGACTCACGGGGATTTCCAAGTCTCCACC
CCATTGACGTCAATGGGAGTTTGTTTTGGCACCAAAATCAACGGGACTTTCCAAAATGTCGTAATAACCC
CGCCCCGTTGACGCAAATGGGCGGTAGGCGTGTACGGTGGGAGGTCTATATAAGCAGAGCTCGTTTAGTG
AACCGTCAGAATTAACCATGGACTACAAAGACCATGACGGTGATTATAAAGATCATGACATCGATTACAA
GGATGACGATGACAAGCTTGCGGCCGCGAATTCAATGGGGCAGCCCTGGGCGGCTGGGAGCACGGACGGG
GCGCCCGCGCAGCTGCCTCTCGTGCTCACCGCGCTGTGGGCCGCGGCCGTGGGCCTGGAGCTGGCTTACG
TGCTGGTGCTCGGTCCCGGGCCGCCGCCGCTGGGACCCCTGGCCCGGGCCTTGCAGCTGGCGCTGGCCGC
CTTCCAGCTGCTCAACCTGCTGGGCAACGTGGGGCTCTTCCTGCGCTCGGATCCCAGCATCCGTGGCGTG
ATGCTGGCCGGCCGCGGTCTGGGCCAGGGCTGGGCTTACTGCTACCAATGCCAAAGCCAGGTGCCGCCAC
GCAGCGGACACTGCTCTGCCTGCCGCGTCTGCATCCTGCGTCGGGACCACCACTGCCGCCTGCTGGGCCG
CTGCGTGGGCTTCGGCAACTACCGGCCCTTCCTGTGCCTGCTGCTTCATGCCGCCGGCGTCCTGCTCCAC
GTCTCTGTGCTGCTGGGCCCTGCACTGTCGGCCCTGCTGCGAGCCCACACGCCCCTCCACATGGCTGCCC
TCCTCCTGCTTCCCTGGCTCATGTTGCTCACAGGCAGAGTGTCTCTGGCACAGTTTGCCTTGGCCTTCGT
GACGGACACGTGCGTGGCGGGTGCGCTGCTGTGCGGGGCTGGGCTGCTCTTCCATGGGATGCTGCTGCTG
CGGGGCCAGACCACATGGGAGTGGGCTCGGGGCCAGCACTCCTATGACCTGGGTCCCTGCCACAACCTGC
AGGCAGCCCTGGGGCCCCGCTGGGCCCTCGTCTGGCTCTGGCCCTTCCTGGCCTCCCCATTGCCTGGGGA
TGGGATCACCTTCCAGACCACAGCAGATGTGGGACACACAGCCTCCTGAAGATCTGATATCGGTACCAGT
CGACTCTAGAGGATCCCGGGTGGCATCCCTGTGACCCCTCCCCAGTGCCTCTCCTGGCCCTGGAAGTTGC
CACTCCAGTGCCCACCAGCCTTGTCCTAATAAAATTAAGTTGCATCATTTTGTCTGACTAGGTGTCCTTC
TATAATATTATGGGGTGGAGGGGGGTGGTATGGAGCAAGGGGCAAGTTGGGAAGACAACCTGTAGGGCCT
GCGGGGTCTATTGGGAACCAAGCTGGAGTGCAGTGGCACAATCTTGGCTCACTGCAATCTCCGCCTCCTG
GGTTCAAGCGATTCTCCTGCCTCAGCCTCCCGAGTTGTTGGGATTCCAGGCATGCATGACCAGGCTCAGC
TAATTTTTGTTTTTTTGGTAGAGACGGGGTTTCACCATATTGGCCAGGCTGGTCTCCAACTCCTAATCTC
AGGTGATCTACCCACCTTGGCCTCCCAAATTGCTGGGATTACAGGCGTGAACCACTGCTCCCTTCCCTGT
CCTTCTGATTTTAAAATAACTATACCAGCAGGAGGACGTCCAGACACAGCATAGGCTACCTGGCCATGCC
CAACCGGTGGGACATTTGAGTTGCTTGCTTGGCACTGTCCTCTCATGCGTTGGGTCCACTCAGTAGATGC
CTGTTGAATTGGGTACGCGGCCAGCTTGGCTGTGGAATGTGTGTCAGTTAGGGTGTGGAAAGTCCCCAGG
CTCCCCAGCAGGCAGAAGTATGCAAAGCATGCATCTCAATTAGTCAGCAACCAGGTGTGGAAAGTCCCCA
GGCTCCCCAGCAGGCAGAAGTATGCAAAGCATGCATCTCAATTAGTCAGCAACCATAGTCCCGCCCCTAA
CTCCGCCCATCCCGCCCCTAACTCCGCCCAGTTCCGCCCATTCTCCGCCCCATGGCTGACTAATTTTTTT
TATTTATGCAGAGGCCGAGGCCGCCTCGGCCTCTGAGCTATTCCAGAAGTAGTGAGGAGGCTTTTTTGGA
GGCCTAGGCTTTTGCAAAAAGCTCCTCGAGGAACTGAAAAACCAGAAAGTTAATTCCCTATAGTGAGTCG
TATTAAATTCGTAATCATGTCATAGCTGTTTCCTGTGTGAAATTGTTATCCGCTCACAATTCCACACAAC
ATACGAGCCGGAAGCATAAAGTGTAAAGCCTGGGGTGCCTAATGAGTGAGCTAACTCACATTAATTGCGT
TGCGCTCACTGCCCGCTTTCCAGTCGGGAAACCTGTCGTGCCAGCTGCATTAATGAATCGGCCAACGCGC
GGGGAGAGGCGGTTTGCGTATTGGGCGCTCTTCCGCTTCCTCGCTCACTGACTCGCTGCGCTCGGTCGTT
CGGCTGCGGCGAGCGGTATCAGCTCACTCAAAGGCGGTAATACGGTTATCCACAGAATCAGGGGATAACG
CAGGAAAGAACATGTGAGCAAAAGGCCAGCAAAAGGCCAGGAACCGTAAAAAGGCCGCGTTGCTGGCGTT
TTTCCATAGGCTCCGCCCCCCTGACGAGCATCACAAAAATCGACGCTCAAGTCAGAGGTGGCGAAACCCG
ACAGGACTATAAAGATACCAGGCGTTTCCCCCTGGAAGCTCCCTCGTGCGCTCTCCTGTTCCGACCCTGC
CGCTTACCGGATACCTGTCCGCCTTTCTCCCTTCGGGAAGCGTGGCGCTTTCTCATAGCTCACGCTGTAG
GTATCTCAGTTCGGTGTAGGTCGTTCGCTCCAAGCTGGGCTGTGTGCACGAACCCCCCGTTCAGCCCGAC
CGCTGCGCCTTATCCGGTAACTATCGTCTTGAGTCCAACCCGGTAAGACACGACTTATCGCCACTGGCAG
CAGCCACTGGTAACAGGATTAGCAGAGCGAGGTATGTAGGCGGTGCTACAGAGTTCTTGAAGTGGTGGCC
TAACTACGGCTACACTAGAAGAACAGTATTTGGTATCTGCGCTCTGCTGAAGCCAGTTACCTTCGGAAAA
AGAGTTGGTAGCTCTTGATCCGGCAAACAAACCACCGCTGGTAGCGGTGGTTTTTTTGTTTGCAAGCAGC
AGATTACGCGCAGAAAAAAAGGATCTCAAGAAGATCCTTTGATCTTTTCTACGGGGTCTGACGCTCAGTG
GAACGAAAACTCACGTTAAGGGATTTTGGTCATGAGATTATCAAAAAGGATCTTCACCTAGATCCTTTTA
AATTAAAAATGAAGTTTTAAATCAATCTAAAGTATATATGAGTAAACTTGGTCTGACAGTTACCAATGCT
TAATCAGTGAGGCACCTATCTCAGCGATCTGTCTATTTCGTTCATCCATAGTTGCCTGACTCCCCGTCGT
GTAGATAACTACGATACGGGAGGGCTTACCATCTGGCCCCAGTGCTGCAATGATACCGCGAGACCCACGC
TCACCGGCTCCAGATTTATCAGCAATAAACCAGCCAGCCGGAAGGGCCGAGCGCAGAAGTGGTCCTGCAA
CTTTATCCGCCTCCATCCAGTCTATTAATTGTTGCCGGGAAGCTAGAGTAAGTAGTTCGCCAGTTAATAG
TTTGCGCAACGTTGTTGCCATTGCTACAGGCATCGTGGTGTCACGCTCGTCGTTTGGTATGGCTTCATTC
AGCTCCGGTTCCCAACGATCAAGGCGAGTTACATGATCCCCCATGTTGTGCAAAAAAGCGGTTAGCTCCT
TCGGTCCTCCGATCGTTGTCAGAAGTAAGTTGGCCGCAGTGTTATCACTCATGGTTATGGCAGCACTGCA
TAATTCTCTTACTGTCATGCCATCCGTAAGATGCTTTTCTGTGACTGGTGAGTACTCAACCAAGTCATTC
TGAGAATAGTGTATGCGGCGACCGAGTTGCTCTTGCCCGGCGTCAATACGGGATAATACCGCGCCACATA
GCAGAACTTTAAAAGTGCTCATCATTGGAAAACGTTCTTCGGGGCGAAAACTCTCAAGGATCTTACCGCT
GTTGAGATCCAGTTCGATGTAACCCACTCGTGCACCCAACTGATCTTCAGCATCTTTTACTTTCACCAGC
GTTTCTGGGTGAGCAAAAACAGGAAGGCAAAATGCCGCAAAAAAGGGAATAAGGGCGACACGGAAATGTT
GAATACTCATACTCTTCCTTTTTCAATATTATTGAAGCATTTATCAGGGTTATTGTCTCATGAGCGGATA
CATATTTGAATGTATTTAGAAAAATAAACAAATAGGGGTTCCGCGCACATTTCCCCGAAAAGTGCCACCT
G
[124 nt withheld, positions 5112-5235]
C
[91 nt withheld, positions 5237-5327]
A
[49 nt withheld, positions 5329-5377]
CCTTTGACGTTGGAGTCCACGTTCTTT
[37 nt withheld, positions 5405-5441]
ACCCTATCTCGGTCTATTCTTTTGATTTATAAGGGATTTTGCCGATTTCGGCCTATTGGTTAAAAAATGA
GCTGATTTAACAAAAATTTAACGCGAATTTTAACAAAATATTAACGCTTACAATTT
Features (pLannotate 1.2.2; 17 found; start..end, strand, type, name):
      4..158     -  CDS            lacZα (fragment): LacZα fragment of β-galactosidase; lacZ fragment
    318..697     +  enhancer       CMV enhancer: human cytomegalovirus immediate early enhancer
    699..898     +  promoter       CMV promoter: human cytomegalovirus (CMV) immediate early promoter
    931..996     +  CDS            3xFLAG: three tandem FLAG® epitope tags, followed by an enterokinase cleavage site
   1015..1866    +  CDS            ZDHHC24: ZDH24_HUMAN - Experimental evidence at protein level: Swiss-Prot protein existence level 1. Probable palmitoyltransferase that could catalyze the addition of palmitate onto various protein substrates. From Homo sapiens (Human).
   1889..1907    -  misc_feature   MCS (fragment): pUC18/19 multiple cloning site
   1908..2530    +  polyA_signal   hGH poly(A) signal: human growth hormone polyadenylation signal
   2559..2888    +  promoter       SV40 promoter: SV40 enhancer and early promoter
   2927..2945    -  promoter       T7 promoter: promoter for bacteriophage T7 RNA polymerase
   2983..2999    -  protein_bind   lac operator: The lac repressor binds to the lac operator to inhibit transcription in E. coli. This inhibition can be relieved by adding lactose or isopropyl-β-D-thiogalactopyranoside (IPTG). lac repressor encoded by lacI
   3007..3037    -  promoter       lac promoter: promoter for the E. coli lac operon
   3052..3073    -  protein_bind   CAP binding site: CAP binding activates transcription in the presence of cAMP. E. coli catabolite activator protein
   3086..3178    -  CDS            lacI (fragment): lac repressor; lacI; The lac repressor binds to the lac operator to inhibit transcription in E. coli. This inhibition can be relieved by adding lactose or isopropyl-β-D-thiogalactopyranoside (IPTG).
   3361..3949    -  rep_origin     ori: high-copy-number ColE1/pMB1/pBR322/pUC origin of replication
   4120..4980    -  CDS            AmpR: β-lactamase; bla; confers resistance to ampicillin, carbenicillin, and related antibiotics
   4981..5085    -  promoter       AmpR promoter: bla
   5112..5540    +  rep_origin     f1 ori (sequence partly withheld): f1 bacteriophage origin of replication; arrow indicates direction of (+) strand synthesis
