[The description below was written by a language model from this plasmid's Addgene catalogue record and pLannotate feature annotations shown in this document.]
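Description:
Flag-ZDHHC24 is a mammalian expression plasmid built on the p3XFLAG-CMV-7.1 backbone, about 5.6 kb according to the full sequencing record, that drives expression of human ZDHHC24 with an N-terminal 3xFLAG tag. It is propagated in E. coli through a high-copy ColE1/pUC-type origin and selected with ampicillin via the β-lactamase gene and its native promoter. An f1 phage origin is also present, which in principle allows production of single-stranded DNA. Remnants of the lac region (lacZα and lacI fragments, lac promoter and operator, CAP site) and a T7 promoter are backbone carry-overs with no stated role in the design.

The expression cassette consists of the human cytomegalovirus immediate early enhancer and promoter, followed by the 3xFLAG coding sequence, which includes an enterokinase cleavage site. Downstream of it lies the ZDHHC24 open reading frame, and the transcript is terminated by the human growth hormone polyadenylation signal. ZDHHC24 is annotated as a probable palmitoyltransferase of the DHHC family, enzymes that attach palmitate to protein substrates. An SV40 enhancer/early promoter element lies downstream of the cassette, but the feature table shows no mammalian selection marker, so the plasmid appears suited to transient transfection rather than drug selection of stable lines.

The triple FLAG epitope permits sensitive detection by immunoblot or immunofluorescence and pull-down of the enzyme with anti-FLAG reagents. The construct comes from work on palmitoylation of the immune checkpoint receptor TIM-3, where tagged overexpression of a ZDHHC enzyme would typically serve to test its interaction with, or effect on, a candidate substrate. The record itself states only that it expresses human ZDHHC24.
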