Addgene plasmid #231672: Flag-ZDHHC24
Purpose: Expresses human ZDHHC24 protein
Depositing lab: Chunhong Ma. Depositing organization: Shandong University. Publication: Palmitoylation of TIM-3 promotes immune exhaustion and restrains antitumor immunity. Zhang Z, Ren C, Xiao R, Ma S, Liu H, Dou Y, Fan Y, Wang S, Zhan P, Gao C, Yue X, Li C, Gao L, Liang X, Wu Z, Ma C. Sci Immunol. 2024 Nov 15;9(101):eadp7302. doi: 10.1126/sciimmunol.adp7302. Epub 2024 Nov 15. PubMed 39546589.
Backbone
  Vector backbone: p3XFLAG-CMV™-7.1
  Vector type: Mammalian Expression
Growth in bacteria
  Bacterial resistance: Ampicillin, 100 μg/mL
  Growth temperature: 37°C
  Growth strain: DH5alpha
  Copy number: Unknown
Gene/Insert
  Gene/Insert name: ZDHHC24
  Species: H. sapiens (human)
  Entrez Gene: ZDHHC24
  Tag / fusion protein: 3×Flag Tag (N terminal on insert)
Terms and licenses: Academic/Nonprofit Terms; Industry Terms: Not Available to Industry
How to cite: Flag-ZDHHC24 was a gift from Chunhong Ma (Addgene plasmid # 231672 ; http://n2t.net/addgene:231672 ; RRID:Addgene_231672)
